Addgene plasmid #236774: PB-TRE3G-dN40-TP53-CCRB
Purpose: A piggybac-based cloning vector containing TRE3G promoter-driven short-form of TP53 and CAG promoter-driven nuclear-localized Clover-P2A-rtTA-IRES-BSD.
Depositing lab: Kazutoshi Takahashi. Depositing organization: Kyoto University, Center for iPS Cell Research and Application. Publication: EIF3D safeguards the homeostasis of key signaling pathways in human primed pluripotency. Okubo C, Nakamura M, Sato M, Shichino Y, Mito M, Takashima Y, Iwasaki S, Takahashi K. Sci Adv. 2025 Apr 11;11(15):eadq5484. doi: 10.1126/sciadv.adq5484. Epub 2025 Apr 9. PubMed 40203091.
Backbone
  Vector backbone: PB-TRE3G-CCRB
  Backbone manufacturer: Synthetic
  Backbone size w/o insert (bp): 10420
  Total vector size (bp): 11485
  Vector type: Mammalian Expression ; PiggyBac
  Selectable markers: Blasticidin
Growth in bacteria
  Bacterial resistance: Ampicillin, 100 μg/mL
  Growth temperature: 37°C
  Growth strain: DH5alpha
  Copy number: High Copy
Gene/Insert
  Gene/Insert name: TP53
  Species: H. sapiens (human)
  Insert size (bp): 1182
  Mutation: deleted amino acids 1-40
  GenBank ID: NM_000546.6
  Entrez Gene: TP53 (a.k.a. BCC7, BMFS5, LFS1, P53, TRP53)
  Promoter: TRE3G promoter
  Cloning method: Ligation Independent Cloning
  Sequencing primers: 5′ TTAGTGAACCGTCAGATCGCCT
Terms and licenses: Academic/Nonprofit Terms; Industry Terms: Not Available to Industry
Depositor comments: The C to G SNP (rs1042522) in the TP53 insert makes the coding amino acid change from proline to arginine (p.P33R). This SNP is common in all world populations.
How to cite: PB-TRE3G-dN40-TP53-CCRB was a gift from Kazutoshi Takahashi (Addgene plasmid # 236774 ; http://n2t.net/addgene:236774 ; RRID:Addgene_236774)
