[The description below was written by a language model from this plasmid's Addgene catalogue record and pLannotate feature annotations shown in this document.]
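Description:
PB-TRE3G-dN40-TP53-CCRB is a piggyBac transposon plasmid of about 11.5 kb for doxycycline-inducible expression of an N-terminally truncated human p53 in mammalian cells. It is built on a synthetic PB-TRE3G-CCRB backbone and is propagated in E. coli as a high-copy plasmid through a ColE1/pUC-type origin with ampicillin resistance. An f1 origin and remnants of a lacZα/lac promoter cloning region are also present. The automated feature table does not annotate the piggyBac terminal repeats. They presumably lie in the unannotated stretches flanking the two mammalian cassettes, where the tool reports short matches to a phage lambda protein that are probably spurious or stuffer-derived. As a piggyBac vector, it is expected to integrate its cargo into the genome when a transposase is supplied separately.

The payload is an all-in-one Tet-On arrangement. The TRE3G promoter drives TP53 lacking amino acids 1–40, the short form of the protein, followed by a WPRE to enhance transcript expression and an SV40 polyadenylation signal. The depositor notes that the insert carries the common rs1042522 polymorphism, which gives a proline-to-arginine change at position 33 of the truncated protein. Downstream, a CAG promoter (CMV enhancer, chicken β-actin promoter and chimeric intron) constitutively expresses nuclear-localized Clover, linked by P2A to the rtTA transactivator, which the tool annotates through its TetR portion. An EMCV IRES then directs translation of blasticidin S deaminase, and the transcript ends in a bGH polyadenylation signal. Transposed cells can therefore be identified by green nuclear fluorescence and selected with blasticidin, while rtTA activates the truncated p53 only when doxycycline is added. The associated publication concerns signaling homeostasis in human primed pluripotent stem cells.
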