Features (pLannotate 1.2.2; 24 found; start..end, strand, type, name):
      1..105     -  promoter       AmpR promoter: bla
    158..586     -  rep_origin     f1 ori (sequence partly withheld): f1 bacteriophage origin of replication; arrow indicates direction of (+) strand synthesis
    591..746     -  CDS            lacZα (fragment): LacZα fragment of β-galactosidase; lacZ fragment
    748..867     +  CDS            B (fragment): PORTL_LAMBD - Experimental evidence at protein level: Swiss-Prot protein existence level 1. Forms the portal vertex of the capsid (PubMed:6228056, PubMed:6232391). This portal plays critical roles in head assembly, genome packaging, neck/tail attachment, and genome ejection (Probable). The portal protein multimerizes as a single ring-shaped homododecamer arranged around a central channel (PubMed:6232391). Binds to the terminase subunits to form the packaging machine (PubMed:7799432). From Escherichia phage lambda (Bacteriophage lambda).
   1412..1788    +  promoter       TRE3G promoter: 3rd-generation Tet-responsive promoter that can be activated by binding of Tet-On® 3G
   1818..2882    +  CDS            p53 (fragment): human tumor suppressor protein that is often mutated in cancers; Homo sapiens TP53; responds to cellular stresses to regulate the expression of target genes
   2916..3504    +  misc_feature   WPRE: woodchuck hepatitis virus posttranscriptional regulatory element
   3537..3658    +  polyA_signal   SV40 poly(A) signal: SV40 polyadenylation signal
   3737..4040    +  enhancer       CMV enhancer: human cytomegalovirus immediate early enhancer
   4042..4317    +  promoter       chicken β-actin promoter: No description available
   4318..5334    +  intron         chimeric intron: chimera between introns from chicken β-actin and rabbit β-globin
   5497..6213    +  CDS            Clover: Clover is a basic (constitutively fluorescent) green/yellow fluorescent protein published in 2012, derived from Aequorea victoria. It is reported to be a rapidly-maturing weak dimer with high acid sensitivity.
   6223..6278    +  CDS            P2A (fragment): 2A peptide from porcine teschovirus-1 polyprotein Eukaryotic ribosomes fail to insert a peptide bond between the Gly and Pro residues, yielding separate polypeptides.
   6280..6897    +  CDS            tetR: TETR2_ECOLX - Experimental evidence at protein level: Swiss-Prot protein existence level 1. TetR is the repressor of the tetracycline resistance element; its N-terminal region forms a helix-turn-helix structure and binds DNA. Binding of tetracycline to TetR reduces the repressor affinity for the tetracycline resistance gene (tetA) promoter operator sites. From Escherichia coli.
   7154..7616    +  misc_feature   IRES: internal ribosome entry site (IRES) of the encephalomyocarditis virus (EMCV)
   7630..8028    +  CDS            BSD: blasticidin S deaminase; Aspergillus terreus BSD; confers resistance to blasticidin
   8072..8296    +  polyA_signal   bGH poly(A) signal: bovine growth hormone polyadenylation signal
   8979..9446    +  CDS            B (fragment): PORTL_LAMBD - Experimental evidence at protein level: Swiss-Prot protein existence level 1. Forms the portal vertex of the capsid (PubMed:6228056, PubMed:6232391). This portal plays critical roles in head assembly, genome packaging, neck/tail attachment, and genome ejection (Probable). The portal protein multimerizes as a single ring-shaped homododecamer arranged around a central channel (PubMed:6232391). Binds to the terminase subunits to form the packaging machine (PubMed:7799432). From Escherichia phage lambda (Bacteriophage lambda).
   9482..9504    -  protein_bind   lac operator (fragment): The lac repressor binds to the lac operator to inhibit transcription in E. coli. This inhibition can be relieved by adding lactose or isopropyl-β-D-thiogalactopyranoside (IPTG). lac repressor encoded by lacI
   9508..9538    -  promoter       lac promoter: promoter for the E. coli lac operon
   9553..9574    -  protein_bind   CAP binding site: CAP binding activates transcription in the presence of cAMP. E. coli catabolite activator protein
   9587..9679    -  CDS            lacI (fragment): lac repressor; lacI; The lac repressor binds to the lac operator to inhibit transcription in E. coli. This inhibition can be relieved by adding lactose or isopropyl-β-D-thiogalactopyranoside (IPTG).
   9862..10450   -  rep_origin     ori: high-copy-number ColE1/pMB1/pBR322/pUC origin of replication
  10621..11481   -  CDS            AmpR: β-lactamase; bla; confers resistance to ampicillin, carbenicillin, and related antibiotics
>Addgene plasmid #236774 | PB-TRE3G-dN40-TP53-CCRB | addgene full sequence | sequence record 473566 | Addgene NGS Result
ACTCTTCCTTTTTCAATATTATTGAAGCATTTATCAGGGTTATTGTCTCATGAGCGGATACATATTTGAA
TGTATTTAGAAAAATAAACAAATAGGGGTTCCGCGCACATTTCCCCGAAAAGTGCCACCTAAATTGTAAG
CGTTAATATTTTGTTAAAATTCGCGTTAAATTTTTGTTAAATCAGCTCATTTTTTAACCAATAGGCCGAA
ATCGGCAAAATCCCTTATAAATCAAAAGAATAGACCGAGATAGGGT
[37 nt withheld, positions 257-293]
AAAGAACGTGGACTCCAACGTCAAAGG
[49 nt withheld, positions 321-369]
T
[91 nt withheld, positions 371-461]
G
[124 nt withheld, positions 463-586]
CCCATTCGCCATTCAGGCTGCGCAACTGTTGGGAAGGGCGATCGGTGCGGGCCTCTTCGCTATTACGCCA
GCTGGCGAAAGGGGGATGTGCTGCAAGGCGATTAAGTTGGGTAACGCCAGGGTTTTCCCAGTCACGACGT
TGTAAAACGACGGCCAGTGAGCGCGCCTCGTTCATTCACGTTTTTGAACCCGTGGAGGACGGGCAGACTC
GCGGTGCAAATGTGTTTTACAGCGTGATGGAGCAGATGAAGATGCTCGACACGCTGCAGAACACGCAGCT
AGATTAACCCTAGAAAGATAATCATATTGTGACGTACGTTAAAGATAATCATGTGTAAAATTGACGCATG
TGTTTTATCGGTCTGTATATCGAGGTTTATTTATTAATTTGAATAGATATTAAGTTTTATTATATTTACA
CTTACATACTAATAATAAATTCAACAAACAATTTATTTATGTTTATTTATTTATTAAAAAAAACAAAAAC
TCAAAATTTCTTCTATAAAGTAACAAAACTTTTATGAGGGACAGCCCCCCCCCAAAGCCCCCAGGGATGT
AATTACGTCCCTCCCCCGCTAGGGGGCAGCAGCGAGCCGCCCGGGGCTCCGCTCCGGTCCGGCGCTCCCC
CCGCATCCCCGAGCCGGCAGCGTGCGGGGACAGCCCGGGCACGGGGAAGGTGGCACGGGATCGCTTTCCT
CTGAACGCTTCTCGCTGCTCTTTGAGCCTGCAGACACCTGGGGGGATACGGGGAAAAGGCCTCCACGGCC
CGATGAGGCCCTTTCGTCTTCACTCGAGGATCGCTGATATCTCCACCCCACAGTGGTTTACTCCCTATCA
GTGATAGAGAACGTATGAAGAGTTTACTCCCTATCAGTGATAGAGAACGTATGCAGACTTTACTCCCTAT
CAGTGATAGAGAACGTATAAGGAGTTTACTCCCTATCAGTGATAGAGAACGTATGACCAGTTTACTCCCT
ATCAGTGATAGAGAACGTATCTACAGTTTACTCCCTATCAGTGATAGAGAACGTATATCCAGTTTACTCC
CTATCAGTGATAGAGAACGTATAAGCTTTAGGCGTGTACGGTGGGCGCCTATAAAAGCAGAGCTCGTTTA
GTGAACCGTCAGATCGCCTGGAGCAATTCCACAACACTTTTGTCTTATACCAACTTTCCGTACCACTTCC
TACCCTCGTAAACTTAAGGTTAGGTGGTACGGGAATTCACCATGGATGATTTGATGCTGTCCCCGGACGA
TATTGAACAATGGTTCACTGAAGACCCAGGTCCAGATGAAGCTCCCAGAATGCCAGAGGCTGCTCCCCGC
GTGGCCCCTGCACCAGCAGCTCCTACACCGGCGGCCCCTGCACCAGCCCCCTCCTGGCCCCTGTCATCTT
CTGTCCCTTCCCAGAAAACCTACCAGGGCAGCTACGGTTTCCGTCTGGGCTTCTTGCATTCTGGGACAGC
CAAGTCTGTGACTTGCACGTACTCCCCTGCCCTCAACAAGATGTTTTGCCAACTGGCCAAGACCTGCCCT
GTGCAGCTGTGGGTTGATTCCACACCCCCGCCCGGCACCCGCGTCCGCGCCATGGCCATCTACAAGCAGT
CACAGCACATGACGGAGGTTGTGAGGCGCTGCCCCCACCATGAGCGCTGCTCAGATAGCGATGGTCTGGC
CCCTCCTCAGCATCTTATCCGAGTGGAAGGAAATTTGCGTGTGGAGTATTTGGATGACAGAAACACTTTT
CGACATAGTGTGGTGGTGCCCTATGAGCCGCCTGAGGTTGGCTCTGACTGTACCACCATCCACTACAACT
ACATGTGTAACAGTTCCTGCATGGGCGGCATGAACCGGAGGCCCATCCTCACCATCATCACACTGGAAGA
CTCCAGTGGTAATCTACTGGGACGGAACAGCTTTGAGGTGCGTGTTTGTGCCTGTCCTGGGAGAGACCGG
CGCACAGAGGAAGAGAATCTCCGCAAGAAAGGGGAGCCTCACCACGAGCTGCCCCCAGGGAGCACTAAGC
GAGCACTGCCCAACAACACCAGCTCCTCTCCCCAGCCAAAGAAGAAACCACTGGATGGAGAATATTTCAC
CCTTCAGATCCGTGGGCGTGAGCGCTTCGAGATGTTCCGAGAGCTGAATGAGGCCTTGGAACTCAAGGAT
GCCCAGGCTGGGAAGGAGCCAGGGGGGAGCAGGGCTCACTCCAGCCACCTGAAGTCCAAAAAGGGTCAGT
CTACCTCCCGCCATAAAAAACTCATGTTCAAGACAGAAGGGCCTGACTCAGACTGATAAGATATCGTATA
CGATCCATTAGGCGCGGCCAATCAACCTCTGGATTACAAAATTTGTGAAAGATTGACTGGTATTCTTAAC
TATGTTGCTCCTTTTACGCTATGTGGATACGCTGCTTTAATGCCTTTGTATCATGCTATTGCTTCCCGTA
TGGCTTTCATTTTCTCCTCCTTGTATAAATCCTGGTTGCTGTCTCTTTATGAGGAGTTGTGGCCCGTTGT
CAGGCAACGTGGCGTGGTGTGCACTGTGTTTGCTGACGCAACCCCCACTGGTTGGGGCATTGCCACCACC
TGTCAGCTCCTTTCCGGGACTTTCGCTTTCCCCCTCCCTATTGCCACGGCGGAACTCATCGCCGCCTGCC
TTGCCCGCTGCTGGACAGGGGCTCGGCTGTTGGGCACTGACAATTCCGTGGTGTTGTCGGGGAAGCTGAC
GTCCTTTCCATGGCTGCTCGCCTGTGTTGCCACCTGGATTCTGCGCGGGACGTCCTTCTGCTACGTCCCT
TCGGCCCTCAATCCAGCGGACCTTCCTTCCCGCGGCCTGCTGCCGGCTCTGCGGCCTCTTCCGCGTCTTC
GCCTTCGCCCTCAGACGAGTCGGATCTCCCTTTGGGCCGCCTCCCCGCACCGGTAAAGGCCGCAATCGAT
CGCCCACCCCAACTTGTTTATTGCAGCTTATAATGGTTACAAATAAAGCAATAGCATCACAAATTTCACA
AATAAAGCATTTTTTTCACTGCATTCTAGTTGTGGTTTGTCCAAACTCATCAATGTATCTTATCATGTCT
GTATACGCACTAGTTATTAATAGTAATCAATTACGGGGTCATTAGTTCATAGCCCATATATGGAGTTCCG
CGTTACATAACTTACGGTAAATGGCCCGCCTGGCTGACCGCCCAACGACCCCCGCCCATTGACGTCAATA
ATGACGTATGTTCCCATAGTAACGCCAATAGGGACTTTCCATTGACGTCAATGGGTGGAGTATTTACGGT
AAACTGCCCACTTGGCAGTACATCAAGTGTATCATATGCCAAGTACGCCCCCTATTGACGTCAATGACGG
TAAATGGCCCGCCTGGCATTATGCCCAGTACATGACCTTATGGGACTTTCCTACTTGGCAGTACATCTAC
GTATTAGTCATCGCTATTACCATGGTCGAGGTGAGCCCCACGTTCTGCTTCACTCTCCCCATCTCCCCCC
CCTCCCCACCCCCAATTTTGTATTTATTTATTTTTTAATTATTTTGTGCAGCGATGGGGGCGGGGGGGGG
GGGGGCGCGCGCCAGGCGGGGSGGGGSGGGGSGRGGGGSGGGGSGGGGSGRGGSGGRGAGGKGCGGCGGC
AGCCAATCAGAGCGGCGCGCTCCGAAAGTTTCCTTTTATGGCGAGGCGGCGGCGGCGGCGGCCCTATAAA
AAGCGAAGCGCGCGGCGGGCGGGAGTCGCTGCGCGCTGCCTTCGCCCCGTGCCCCGCTCCGCCGCCGCCT
CGCGCCGCCCGCCCCGGCTCTGACTGACCGCGTTACTCCCACAGGTGAGCGGGCGGGACGGCCCTTCTCC
TCCGGGCTGTAATTAGCGCTTGGTTTAATGACGGCTTGTTTCTTTTCTGTGGCTGCGTGAAAGCCTTGAG
GGGCTCCGGGAGGGCCCTTTGTGCGGGGGGAGCGGCTCGGGGGGTGCGTGCGTGTGTGTGTGCGTGGGGA
GCGCCGCGTGCGGCTCCGCGCTGCCCGGCGGCTGTGAGCGCTGCGGGCGCGGCGCGGGGCTTTGTGCGCT
CCGCAGTGTGCGCGAGGGGAGCGCGGCCGGGGGCGGTGCCCCGCGGTGCGGGGGGGGCTGCGAGGGGAAC
AAAGGCTGCGTGCGGGGTGTGTGCGTGGGGGGGTGAGCAGGGGGTGTGGGCGCGTCGGTCGGGCTGCAAC
CCCCCCTGCACCCCCCTCCCCGAGTTGCTGAGCACGGCCCGGCTTCGGGTGCGGGGCTCCGTACGGGGCG
TGGCGCGGGGCTCGCCGTGCCGGGCGGGGGGTGGCGGCAGGTGGGGGTGCCGGGCGGGGCGGGGCCGCCT
CGGGCCGGGGRGGGCTCGGGGGAGGGGCGCGGCGGCCCCCGGAGCGCCGGCGGCTGTCGAGGCGCGGCGA
GCCGCAGCCATTGCCTTTTATGGTAATCGTGCGAGAGGGCGCAGGGACTTCCTTTGTCCCAAATCTGTGC
GGAGCCGAAATCTGGGAGGCGCCGCCGCACCCCCTCTAGCGGGCGCGGGGCGAAGCGGTGCGGCGCCGGC
AGGAAGGAAATGGGCGGGGAGGGCCTTCGTGCGTCGCCGCGCCGCCGTCCCCTTCTCCCTCTCCAGCCTC
GGGGCTGTCCGCGGGGGGACGGCTGCCTTCGGGGGGGACGGGGCAGGGCGGGGTTCGGCTTCTGGCGTGT
GACCGGCGGCTCTAGAGCCTCTGCTAACCATGTTCATGCCTTCTTCTTTTTCCTACAGCTCCTGGGCAAC
GTGCTGGTTATTGTGCTGTCTCATCATTTTGGCAAAGAATTCCCTTAAGGTTACGCCACCATGGTGCCAA
AGAAGAAGAGGAAAGTGGACCCCAAGAAAAAAAGAAAGGTTGATCCAAAAAAGAAAAGAAAAGTACACGT
GTCAACGCGTATGGTGAGCAAGGGCGAGGAGCTGTTCACCGGGGTGGTGCCCATCCTGGTCGAGCTGGAC
GGCGACGTAAACGGCCACAAGTTCAGCGTCCGCGGCGAGGGCGAGGGCGATGCCACCAACGGCAAGCTGA
CCCTGAAGTTCATCTGCACCACCGGCAAGCTGCCCGTGCCCTGGCCCACCCTCGTGACCACCTTCGGCTA
CGGCGTGGCCTGCTTCAGCCGCTACCCCGACCACATGAAGCAGCACGACTTCTTCAAGTCCGCCATGCCC
GAAGGCTACGTCCAGGAGCGCACCATCTCTTTCAAGGACGACGGTACCTACAAGACCCGCGCCGAGGTGA
AGTTCGAGGGCGACACCCTGGTGAACCGCATCGAGCTGAAGGGCATCGACTTCAAGGAGGACGGCAACAT
CCTGGGGCACAAGCTGGAGTACAACTTCAACAGCCACAACGTCTATATCACGGCCGACAAGCAGAAGAAC
GGCATCAAGGCTAACTTCAAGATCCGCCACAACGTTGAGGACGGCAGCGTGCAGCTCGCCGACCACTACC
AGCAGAACACCCCCATCGGCGACGGCCCCGTGCTGCTGCCCGACAACCACTACCTGAGCCATCAGTCCGC
CCTGAGCAAAGACCCCAACGAGAAGCGCGATCACATGGTCCTGCTGGAGTTCGTGACCGCCGCCGGGATT
ACACATGGCATGGACGAGCTGTACAAGGGATCTGGCGCCACGAACTTCTCTCTGTTAAAACAAGCAGGAG
ACGTGGAAGAAAATCCCGGTCCGATGAGCCGGCTGGACAAGAGCAAAGTGATCAACAGCGCCCTGGAACT
GCTGAACGGCGTGGGCATCGAGGGCCTGACCACCCGGAAGCTGGCCCAGAAACTGGGCGTGGAACAGCCC
ACCCTGTACTGGCACGTGAAGAACAAGCGGGCCCTGCTGGACGCCCTGCCCATCGAGATGCTGGACCGGC
ACCACACCCACAGCTGCCCTCTGGAAGGCGAGAGCTGGCAGGACTTCCTGCGGAACAACGCCAAGAGCTA
CAGATGCGCCCTGCTGAGCCACCGGGACGGCGCCAAAGTGCACCTGGGCACCAGACCCACCGAGAAGCAG
TACGAGACACTGGAAAACCAGCTGGCCTTCCTGTGCCAGCAGGGCTTCAGCCTGGAAAACGCCCTGTACG
CCCTGAGCGCCGTGGGCCACTTCACCCTGGGCTGCGTGCTGGAAGAACAGGAACACCAGGTCGCCAAAGA
GGAAAGAGAGACACCCACCACCGACAGCATGCCCCCCCTGCTGAAGCAGGCCATCGAGCTGTTCGACAGA
CAGGGCGCCGAGCCCGCCTTCCTGTTCGGCCTGGAACTGATCATCTGCGGCCTCGAGAAGCAGCTGAAGT
GCGAGAGCGGCGGACCCACCGACGCCCTGGACGACTTCGACCTGGACATGCTGCCCGCCGATGCCCTGGA
TGATTTTGATCTGGATATGCTCCCTGCTGACGCTCTCGATGACTTCGATCTCGATATGCTGCCAGGCTAA
GTTAGATCTAATTCCGCCCCTCTCCCTCCCCCCCCCCTAACGTTACTGGCCGAAGCCGCTTGGAATAAGG
CCGGTGTGCGTTTGTCTATATGTTATTTTCCACCATATTGCCGTCTTTTGGCAATGTGAGGGCCCGGAAA
CCTGGCCCTGTCTTCTTGACGAGCATTCCTAGGGGTCTTTCCCCTCTCGCCAAAGGAATGCAAGGTCTGT
TGAATGTCGTGAAGGAAGCAGTTCCTCTGGAAGCTTCTTGAAGACAAACAACGTCTGTAGCGACCCTTTG
CAGGCAGCGGAACCCCCCACCTGGCGACAGGTGCCTCTGCGGCCAAAAGCCACGTGTATAAGATACACCT
GCAAAGGCGGCACAACCCCAGTGCCACGTTGTGAGTTGGATAGTTGTGGAAAGAGTCAAATGGCTCTCCT
CAAGCGTATTCAACAAGGGGCTGAAGGATGCCCAGAAGGTACCCCATTGTATGGGATCTGATCTGGGGCC
TCGGTGCACATGCTTTACATGTGTTTAGTCGAGGTTAAAAAAACGTCTAGGCCCCCCGAACCACGGGGAC
GTGGTTTTCCTTTGAAAAACACGATGATAATATGGCCACAACCATGGCCAAGCCTTTGTCTCAAGAAGAA
TCCACCCTCATTGAAAGAGCAACGGCTACAATCAACAGCATCCCCATCTCTGAAGACTACAGCGTCGCCA
GCGCAGCTCTCTCTAGCGACGGCCGCATCTTCACTGGTGTCAATGTATATCATTTTACTGGGGGACCTTG
TGCAGAACTCGTGGTGCTGGGCACTGCTGCTGCTGCGGCAGCTGGCAACCTGACTTGTATCGTCGCGATC
GGAAATGAGAACAGGGGCATCTTGAGCCCCTGCGGACGGTGCCGACAGGTGCTTCTCGATCTGCATCCTG
GGATCAAAGCCATAGTGAAGGACAGTGATGGACAGCCGACGGCAGTTGGGATTCGTGAATTGCTGCCCTC
TGGTTATGTGTGGGAGGGCTAAGTCGAGCCTCTAGAGTTATCTAGAGCTCGCTGATCAGCCTCGACTGTG
CCTTCTAGTTGCCAGCCATCTGTTGTTTGCCCCTCCCCCGTGCCTTCCTTGACCCTGGAAGGTGCCACTC
CCACTGTCCTTTCCTAATAAAATGAGGAAATTGCATCGCATTGTCTGAGTAGGTGTCATTCTATTCTGGG
GGGTGGGGTGGGGCAGGACAGCAAGGGGGAGGATTGGGAAGACAATAGCAGGCATGCTGGGGATGCGGTG
GGCTCTATGGCTTCTGAGGCGGAAGTCAACCAGGTTGCAGGGTTTCCTGTCCTCACAGGAACGAAGTCCC
TAAAGAAACAGTGGCAGCCAGGTTTAGCCCCGGAATTGACTGGATTCCTTTTTTAGGGCCCATTGGTATG
GCTTTTTCCCCGTATCCCCCCAGGTGTCTGCAGGCTCAAAGAGCAGCGAGAAGCGTTCAGAGGAAAGCGA
TCCCGTGCCACCTTCCCCGTGCCCGGGCTGTCCCCGCACGCTGCCGGCTCGGGGATGCGGGGGGAGCGCC
GGACCGGAGCGGAGCCCCGGGCGGCTCGCTGCTGCCCCCTAGCGGGGGAGGGACGTAATTACATCCCTGG
GGGCTTTGGGGGGGGGCTGTCCCTGATATCTATAACAAGAAAATATATATATAATAAGTTATCACGTAAG
TAGAACATGAAATAACAATATAATTATCGTATGAGTTAAATCTTAAAAGTCACGTAAAAGATAATCATGC
GTCATTTTGACTCACGCGGTCGTTATAGTTCAAAATCAGTGACACTTACCGCATTGACAAGCACGCCTCA
CGGGAGCTCCAAGCGGCGACTGAGATGTCCTAAATGCACAGCGACGGATTCGCGCTATTTAGAAAGAGAG
AGCAATATTTCAAGAATGCATGCGTCAATTTTACGCAGACTATCTTTCTAGGGTTAATCTAGCTGCATCA
GGATCATATCGTCGGGTCTTTTTTCCGGCTCAGTCATCGCCCAAGCTGGCGCTATCTGGGCATCGGGGAG
GAAGAAGCCCGTGCCTTTTCCCGCGAGGTTGAAGCGGCATGGAAAGAGTTTGCCGAGGATGACTGCTGCT
GCATTGACGTTGAGCGAAAACGCACGTTTACCATGATGATTCGGGAAGGTGTGGCCATGCACGCCTTTAA
CGGTGAACTGTTCGTTCAGGCCACCTGGGATACCAGTTCGTCGCGGCTTTTCCGGACACAGTTCCGGATG
GTCAGCCCGAAGCGCATCAGCAACCCGAACAATACCGGCGACAGCCGGAACTGCCGTGCCGGTGTGCAGA
TTAATGACAGCGGTGCGGCGCTGGGATATTACGTCAGCGAGGACGGGTATCCTGGCTGGATGCCGCAGAA
ATGGACATGGATACCCCGTGAGTTACCCGGCGGGCGCGCTTGGCGTAATCATGGTCATAGCTGTTTCCTG
TGTGAAATTGTTATCCGCTCACAATTCCACACAACATACGAGCCGGAAGCATAAAGTGTAAAGCCTGGGG
TGCCTAATGAGTGAGCTAACTCACATTAATTGCGTTGCGCTCACTGCCCGCTTTCCAGTCGGGAAACCTG
TCGTGCCAGCTGCATTAATGAATCGGCCAACGCGCGGGGAGAGGCGGTTTGCGTATTGGGCGCTCTTCCG
CTTCCTCGCTCACTGACTCGCTGCGCTCGGTCGTTCGGCTGCGGCGAGCGGTATCAGCTCACTCAAAGGC
GGTAATACGGTTATCCACAGAATCAGGGGATAACGCAGGAAAGAACATGTGAGCAAAAGGCCAGCAAAAG
GCCAGGAACCGTAAAAAGGCCGCGTTGCTGGCGTTTTTCCATAGGCTCCGCCCCCCTGACGAGCATCACA
AAAATCGACGCTCAAGTCAGAGGTGGCGAAACCCGACAGGACTATAAAGATACCAGGCGTTTCCCCCTGG
AAGCTCCCTCGTGCGCTCTCCTGTTCCGACCCTGCCGCTTACCGGATACCTGTCCGCCTTTCTCCCTTCG
GGAAGCGTGGCGCTTTCTCATAGCTCACGCTGTAGGTATCTCAGTTCGGTGTAGGTCGTTCGCTCCAAGC
TGGGCTGTGTGCACGAACCCCCCGTTCAGCCCGACCGCTGCGCCTTATCCGGTAACTATCGTCTTGAGTC
CAACCCGGTAAGACACGACTTATCGCCACTGGCAGCAGCCACTGGTAACAGGATTAGCAGAGCGAGGTAT
GTAGGCGGTGCTACAGAGTTCTTGAAGTGGTGGCCTAACTACGGCTACACTAGAAGAACAGTATTTGGTA
TCTGCGCTCTGCTGAAGCCAGTTACCTTCGGAAAAAGAGTTGGTAGCTCTTGATCCGGCAAACAAACCAC
CGCTGGTAGCGGTGGTTTTTTTGTTTGCAAGCAGCAGATTACGCGCAGAAAAAAAGGATCTCAAGAAGAT
CCTTTGATCTTTTCTACGGGGTCTGACGCTCAGTGGAACGAAAACTCACGTTAAGGGATTTTGGTCATGA
GATTATCAAAAAGGATCTTCACCTAGATCCTTTTAAATTAAAAATGAAGTTTTAAATCAATCTAAAGTAT
ATATGAGTAAACTTGGTCTGACAGTTACCAATGCTTAATCAGTGAGGCACCTATCTCAGCGATCTGTCTA
TTTCGTTCATCCATAGTTGCCTGACTCCCCGTCGTGTAGATAACTACGATACGGGAGGGCTTACCATCTG
GCCCCAGTGCTGCAATGATACCGCGAGACCCACGCTCACCGGCTCCAGATTTATCAGCAATAAACCAGCC
AGCCGGAAGGGCCGAGCGCAGAAGTGGTCCTGCAACTTTATCCGCCTCCATCCAGTCTATTAATTGTTGC
CGGGAAGCTAGAGTAAGTAGTTCGCCAGTTAATAGTTTGCGCAACGTTGTTGCCATTGCTACAGGCATCG
TGGTGTCACGCTCGTCGTTTGGTATGGCTTCATTCAGCTCCGGTTCCCAACGATCAAGGCGAGTTACATG
ATCCCCCATGTTGTGCAAAAAAGCGGTTAGCTCCTTCGGTCCTCCGATCGTTGTCAGAAGTAAGTTGGCC
GCAGTGTTATCACTCATGGTTATGGCAGCACTGCATAATTCTCTTACTGTCATGCCATCCGTAAGATGCT
TTTCTGTGACTGGTGAGTACTCAACCAAGTCATTCTGAGAATAGTGTATGCGGCGACCGAGTTGCTCTTG
CCCGGCGTCAATACGGGATAATACCGCGCCACATAGCAGAACTTTAAAAGTGCTCATCATTGGAAAACGT
TCTTCGGGGCGAAAACTCTCAAGGATCTTACCGCTGTTGAGATCCAGTTCGATGTAACCCACTCGTGCAC
CCAACTGATCTTCAGCATCTTTTACTTTCACCAGCGTTTCTGGGTGAGCAAAAACAGGAAGGCAAAATGC
CGCAAAAAAGGGAATAAGGGCGACACGGAAATGTTGAATACTCAT
